Addgene plasmid #114429: Ai161 (TIT2L-GFP-ICR-tTA2) targeting vector
Purpose: Target a Cre-dependent GFP cassette and Dre-dependent tTA2 cassette to the mouse TIGRE locus
Depositing lab: Hongkui Zeng. Depositing organization: Allen Institute. Publication: A Suite of Transgenic Driver and Reporter Mouse Lines with Enhanced Brain-Cell-Type Targeting and Functionality. Daigle TL, Madisen L, Hage TA, Valley MT, Knoblich U, Larsen RS, Takeno MM, Huang L, Gu H, Larsen R, Mills M, Bosma-Moody A, Siverts LA, Walker M, Graybuck LT, Yao Z, Fong O, Nguyen TN, Garren E, Lenz GH, Chavarha M, Pendergraft J, Harrington J, Hirokawa KE, Harris JA, Nicovich PR, McGraw MJ, Ollerenshaw DR, Smith KA, Baker CA, Ting JT, Sunkin SM, Lecoq J, Lin MZ, Boyden ES, Murphy GJ, da Costa NM, Waters J, Li L, Tasic B, Zeng H. Cell. 2018 Jul 12;174(2):465-480.e22. doi: 10.1016/j.cell.2018.06.035. PubMed 30007418.
Backbone
  Vector backbone: TIGRE2.0 targeting vector
  Backbone size w/o insert (bp): 15069
  Total vector size (bp): 16536
  Vector type: Mouse Targeting, Cre/Lox
Growth in bacteria
  Bacterial resistance: Ampicillin, 100 μg/mL
  Growth temperature: 30°C
  Growth strain: NEB Stable
  Copy number: Low Copy
Gene/Insert
  Gene/Insert name: GFP (alt name: EGFP)
  Insert size (bp): 720
  Promoter: TRE2, CAG
  Cloning method: Restriction Enzyme; 5′ cloning site Mlul... (not destroyed); 3′ cloning site MluI (not destroyed)
  Sequencing primers: 5′ GAATAGCTAACATAACTTCGT; 3′ CTGCCCGGCGGCTGTGAGCG
Resource information
  A portion of this plasmid was derived from a plasmid made by: Loren Looger and Clontech
Terms and licenses: Academic/Nonprofit Terms; Industry Terms: Not Available to Industry
How to cite: Ai161 (TIT2L-GFP-ICR-tTA2) targeting vector was a gift from Hongkui Zeng (Addgene plasmid # 114429 ; http://n2t.net/addgene:114429 ; RRID:Addgene_114429)
