[The description below was written by a language model from this plasmid's Addgene catalogue record and pLannotate feature annotations shown in this document.]
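Description:
Ai161 (TIT2L-GFP-ICR-tTA2) targeting vector is a roughly 16.5 kb mouse gene-targeting plasmid built on the TIGRE2.0 backbone and designed to place two recombinase-gated expression units into the mouse TIGRE locus. It is propagated in E. coli through a ColE1/pMB1-type origin with ampicillin resistance, and the catalogue lists it as low copy. The NGS and depositor sequence records give essentially identical annotations, differing by only a few bases in length.

The first unit is a tetracycline response element (seven tetO copies) joined to a minimal CMV promoter. It is followed by a loxP-flanked stop cassette made of synthetic, hGH and PGK polyadenylation signals, then EGFP, a WPRE and a bGH poly(A). The second unit uses the CAG promoter (CMV enhancer, chicken β-actin promoter, chimeric intron) upstream of another multi-poly(A) stop cassette (synthetic, hGH, HSV TK). Next comes a tet transactivator coding sequence with VP16-derived minimal activation domains, again with WPRE and bGH poly(A). The annotation software labels this as an rtTA3 fragment, but the record identifies it as tTA2. The purpose field says this stop is Dre-dependent, although the corresponding rox sites are not annotated in the feature tables.

GFP expression therefore needs Dre to release tTA2 and Cre to remove the stop in front of GFP, so labelling is intersectional and amplified through tTA acting on the TRE promoter. Four repeated segments flanking the units are scored as odorant-receptor fragments. These are probably spurious homology matches, and the record does not say what they are. A φC31 attB site, a PGK promoter and a partial hygromycin-resistance gene lie downstream. This arrangement would be consistent with selection restored on integration at a pre-modified locus, though the record does not describe the targeting mechanism.
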