Features (pLannotate 1.2.2; 40 found; start..end, strand, type, name):
    137..236     +  misc_feature   bom (fragment): basis of mobility region from pBR322
    242..399     -  CDS            lacZα (fragment): LacZα fragment of β-galactosidase; lacZ fragment
   1035..1163    +  CDS            OR51A4 (fragment): O51A4_HUMAN - Experimental evidence at transcript level: Swiss-Prot protein existence level 2. Odorant receptor. From Homo sapiens (Human).
   2251..2379    +  CDS            OR51A4 (fragment): O51A4_HUMAN - Experimental evidence at transcript level: Swiss-Prot protein existence level 2. Odorant receptor. From Homo sapiens (Human).
   2959..3040    -  polyA_signal   SV40 poly(A) signal: SV40 polyadenylation signal
   3054..3324    +  protein_bind   tetracycline response element: contains seven copies of the tetracycline operator tetO tetracycline repressor TetR
   3335..3352    +  misc_feature   MCS (fragment): pUC18/19 multiple cloning site
   3357..3395    +  promoter       minimal CMV promoter: human cytomegalovirus (CMV) immediate early promoter
   3489..3514    +  misc_feature   MCS (fragment): pUC18/19 multiple cloning site
   3529..3562    +  protein_bind   loxP: Cre-mediated recombination occurs in the 8-bp core sequence (GCATACAT). Cre recombinase
   3640..3688    +  polyA_signal   poly(A) signal: synthetic polyadenylation signal
   3697..4173    +  polyA_signal   hGH poly(A) signal: human growth hormone polyadenylation signal
   4185..4646    +  polyA_signal   PGK poly(A) signal: mouse phosphoglycerate kinase 1 polyadenylation signal
   4673..4706    +  protein_bind   loxP: Cre-mediated recombination occurs in the 8-bp core sequence (GCATACAT). Cre recombinase
   4726..5445    +  CDS            EGFP: the original enhanced GFP (Yang et al., 1996) mammalian codon-optimized
   5470..6058    +  misc_feature   WPRE: woodchuck hepatitis virus posttranscriptional regulatory element
   6089..6296    +  polyA_signal   bGH poly(A) signal: bovine growth hormone polyadenylation signal
   6860..6988    +  CDS            OR51A4 (fragment): O51A4_HUMAN - Experimental evidence at transcript level: Swiss-Prot protein existence level 2. Odorant receptor. From Homo sapiens (Human).
   8070..8198    +  CDS            OR51A4 (fragment): O51A4_HUMAN - Experimental evidence at transcript level: Swiss-Prot protein existence level 2. Odorant receptor. From Homo sapiens (Human).
   8826..9129    +  enhancer       CMV enhancer: human cytomegalovirus immediate early enhancer
   9131..9408    +  promoter       chicken β-actin promoter: No description available
   9410..10427   +  intron         chimeric intron: chimera between introns from chicken β-actin and rabbit β-globin
  10592..10640   +  polyA_signal   poly(A) signal: synthetic polyadenylation signal
  10649..11125   +  polyA_signal   hGH poly(A) signal: human growth hormone polyadenylation signal
  11204..11252   +  polyA_signal   HSV TK poly(A) signal: herpes simplex virus thymidine kinase polyadenylation signal (Cole and Stacy, 1985)
  11468..12165   +  CDS            rtTA3 (fragment): reverse tetracycline transactivator 3 activates expression from Tet-responsive promoters in the presence of doxycycline
  12095..12205   +  CDS            VP48: 3 tandem repeats of the minimal activation domain of herpes simplex virus VP16 (Cheng et al., 2013)
  12257..12845   +  misc_feature   WPRE: woodchuck hepatitis virus posttranscriptional regulatory element
  12876..13083   +  polyA_signal   bGH poly(A) signal: bovine growth hormone polyadenylation signal
  13097..13130   +  protein_bind   attB: minimal attB site for the φC31 integrase (Groth et al., 2000) phage φC31 integrase
  13157..13656   +  promoter       PGK promoter: mouse phosphoglycerate kinase 1 promoter
  13683..14196   +  CDS            HygR (fragment): aminoglycoside phosphotransferase from E. coli; aph(4)-Ia; confers resistance to hygromycin
  14326..14348   -  protein_bind   lac operator (fragment): The lac repressor binds to the lac operator to inhibit transcription in E. coli. This inhibition can be relieved by adding lactose or isopropyl-β-D-thiogalactopyranoside (IPTG). lac repressor encoded by lacI
  14352..14382   -  promoter       lac promoter: promoter for the E. coli lac operon
  14397..14418   -  protein_bind   CAP binding site: CAP binding activates transcription in the presence of cAMP. E. coli catabolite activator protein
  14431..14523   -  CDS            lacI (fragment): lac repressor; lacI; The lac repressor binds to the lac operator to inhibit transcription in E. coli. This inhibition can be relieved by adding lactose or isopropyl-β-D-thiogalactopyranoside (IPTG).
  14706..15294   -  rep_origin     ori: high-copy-number ColE1/pMB1/pBR322/pUC origin of replication
  15465..16325   -  CDS            AmpR: β-lactamase; bla; confers resistance to ampicillin, carbenicillin, and related antibiotics
  16326..16430   -  promoter       AmpR promoter: bla
  16525..35      +  CDS            rop (fragment) (across the origin): Rop protein, which maintains plasmids at low copy number; rop
>Addgene plasmid #114429 | Ai161 (TIT2L-GFP-ICR-tTA2) targeting vector | depositor full sequence | sequence record 221184 | Ai161 (TIT2L-GFP-ICR-tTA2) targeting vector sequence 16525 bps
TCGCGCGTTTCGGTGATGACGGTGAAAACCTCTGACACATGCAGCTCCCGGAGACGGTCACAGCTTGTCT
GTAAGCGGATGCCGGGAGCAGACAAGCCCGTCAGGGCGCGTCAGCGGGTGTTGGCGGGTGTCGGGGCTGG
CTTAACTATGCGGCATCAGAGCAGATTGTACTGAGAGTGCACCATATGCGGTGTGAAATACCGCACAGAT
GCGTAAGGAGAAAATACCGCATCAGGCGCCATTCGCCATTCAGGCTGCGCAACTGTTGGGAAGGGCGATC
GGTGCGGGCCTCTTCGCTATTACGCCAGCTGGCGAAAGGGGGATGTGCTGCAAGGCGATTAAGTTGGGTA
ACGCCAGGGTTTTCCCAGTCACGACGTTGTAAAACGACGGCCAGTGAATTCGAGCTCGGTACCGAAGTTC
CTATTCTTCAAATAGTATAGGAACTTCTTTCGGCCGGCCAATCGATTGGATCCGTTTAATTCGAGCTCGC
TAGAGCCCCATCCTCACTGACTCCGTCCTGGAGTTGGATGAGAGATAATGGCCTTACGTTGTGCCAGGGG
AGGGTCGGGCTGGATTTAGCAAGATTTACCTTCTCCAAAGAGCGGTGCTGCAGTGGCACAGCTGCCCACG
GAGGTGGGGGGGTCACCGTCCCTGGAGGTGATGAAGAACTGTGGGGATGTGGCACTGAGGGACATGGCCA
GTGGGCACGGTGGGTGGGTTGGGGTTGGTCTTGGGGATCTTGGAGGGCTTTTCCAGCCTTCATGATTTGA
CGATTGTATGAACATCTACATGGCAATTCTCCAGCTGCCTGTCCCAGTCCTACTGACCCAGCTGTATCTC
TCCAGGCAAGCTCTTCCACCCCTTCTGCTTGCATCCAGACACCATCAAACATGCAGGCTCAGACACAGGG
ACCAGCAGTGTCTGTGGCCTTTTTGTGCTCCTCTCCATGCTGGGTTTTAACTTGCTCTTTGTCCTTCTAT
CCTATCTTCTTATCCTTAAGGCTGTTCTGAACGCTGTGACTTGGAGAGTGTCCCAGAGCCCTCAACACCT
GCATGTCCCACGTCCATGCTGTCCTGCACTTCCTTATCCCCAAGATCTGCCTCTCCGTGATGCACTGAAT
TGGCAAACATGTGTCACCCCAGACCAACAATGTCACAGCAAACTCCCCCTTGATAGGACAAGGGGGAATG
GCTTTACACTGAGACAGGGGAGGTTTGGGTTGGATATGAGGAGGCAGTTTTTCCCCCAGAGGGTGGTGAC
GCACTGAACAGGTTGCCCAAGGAGGCTGTGGATGCCCCATCCCTGCAGGCATTCAAGGCCAGGCTGGATG
TGGCTCTGGGCAGCCTGGGCTGCTGGTTGATGACCCTGCACATAGCAGGGGGTTGGATCTGGATGAGCAC
TGTGCTCCTTTGCAACCCAGGCCGTTCTATGATTCTGTCATTCTAAATCTCTCTTTCAGCCTAAAGCTTT
TTCCCCGTATCCCCCCAGGTGTCTGCAGGCTCAAAGAGCAGCGAGAAGCGTTCAGAGGAAAGCGATCCCG
TGCCACCTTCCCCGTGCCCGGGCTGTCCCCGCACGCTGCCGGCTCGGGGATGCGGGGGGAGCGCCGGACC
GGAGCGGAGCCCCGGGCGGCTCGCTGCTGCCCCCTAGCGGGGGAGGGACGTAATTACATCCCTGGGGGCT
TTGGGGGGGGGCTGTCCCGAGCTCGGTACCGCCCCATCCTCACTGACTCCGTCCTGGAGTTGGATGAGAG
ATAATGGCCTTACGTTGTGCCAGGGGAGGGTCGGGCTGGATTTAGCAAGATTTACCTTCTCCAAAGAGCG
GTGCTGCAGTGGCACAGCTGCCCACGGAGGTGGGGGGGTCACCGTCCCTGGAGGTGATGAAGAACTGTGG
GGATGTGGCACTGAGGGACATGGCCAGTGGGCACGGTGGGTGGGTTGGGGTTGGTCTTGGGGATCTTGGA
GGGCTTTTCCAGCCTTCATGATTTGACGATTGTATGAACATCTACATGGCAATTCTCCAGCTGCCTGTCC
CAGTCCTACTGACCCAGCTGTATCTCTCCAGGCAAGCTCTTCCACCCCTTCTGCTTGCATCCAGACACCA
TCAAACATGCAGGCTCAGACACAGGGACCAGCAGTGTCTGTGGCCTTTTTGTGCTCCTCTCCATGCTGGG
TTTTAACTTGCTCTTTGTCCTTCTATCCTATCTTCTTATCCTTAAGGCTGTTCTGAACGCTGTGACTTGG
AGAGTGTCCCAGAGCCCTCAACACCTGCATGTCCCACGTCCATGCTGTCCTGCACTTCCTTATCCCCAAG
ATCTGCCTCTCCGTGATGCACTGAATTGGCAAACATGTGTCACCCCAGACCAACAATGTCACAGCAAACT
CCCCCTTGATAGGACAAGGGGGAATGGCTTTACACTGAGACAGGGGAGGTTTGGGTTGGATATGAGGAGG
CAGTTTTTCCCCCAGAGGGTGGTGACGCACTGAACAGGTTGCCCAAGGAGGCTGTGGATGCCCCATCCCT
GCAGGCATTCAAGGCCAGGCTGGATGTGGCTCTGGGCAGCCTGGGCTGCTGGTTGATGACCCTGCACATA
GCAGGGGGTTGGATCTGGATGAGCACTGTGCTCCTTTGCAACCCAGGCCGTTCTATGATTCTGTCATTCT
AAATCTCTCTTTCAGCCTAAAGCTTTTTCCCCGTATCCCCCCAGGTGTCTGCAGGCTCAAAGAGCAGCGA
GAAGCGTTCAGAGGAAAGCGATCCCGTGCCACCTTCCCCGTGCCCGGGCTGTCCCCGCACGCTGCCGGCT
CGGGGATGCGGGGGGAGCGCCGGACCGGAGCGGAGCCCCGGGCGGCTCGCTGCTGCCCCCTAGCGGGGGA
GGGACGTAATTACATCCCTGGGGGCTTTGGGGGGGGGCTGTCCCGGTACCCGGGGATCCACCGGTATCGA
TTCGGCCGGCCGACGTCGGCAGTGAAAAAAATGCTTTATTTGTGAAATTTGTGATGCTATTGCTTTATTT
GTAACCATTATAAGCTGCAATAAACAAGTTTCGAGTTTACCACTCCCTATCAGTGATAGAGAAAAGTGAA
AGTCGAGTTTACCACTCCCTATCAGTGATAGAGAAAAGTGAAAGTCGAGTTTACCACTCCCTATCAGTGA
TAGAGAAAAGTGAAAGTCGAGTTTACCACTCCCTATCAGTGATAGAGAAAAGTGAAAGTCGAGTTTACCA
CTCCCTATCAGTGATAGAGAAAAGTGAAAGTCGAGTTTACCACTCCCTATCAGTGATAGAGAAAAGTGAA
AGTCGAGTTTACCACTCCCTATCAGTGATAGAGAAAAGTGAAAGTCGAGCTCGGTACCCGGGTCGAGGTA
GGCGTGTACGGTGGGAGGCCTATATAAGCAGAGCTCGTTTAGTGAACCGTCAGATCGCCTGGAGACGCCA
TCCACGCTGTTTTGACCTCCATAGAAGACACCGGGACCGATCCAGCCTCCGCGGCCCCGAATTCGAGCTC
GGTACCCGGGGATCAAATTCAATTAAATATAACTTCGTATAGCATACATTATACGAAGTTATTCGCGAGT
GAATAAATGAAAGCTTGCAGATCCCCTCAGCACCATGGCTAGCGGCAGCCTCGGAGTTTGAATAGATAGA
ATAAAATATCTTTATTTTCATTCCATCTGTGTGTTGGTTTTTTGTGTGAGATCTACGGGTGGCATCCCTG
TGACCCCTCCCCAGTGCCTCTCCTGGCCCTGGAAGTTGCCACTCCAGTGCCCACCAGCCTTGTCCTAATA
AAATTAAGTTGCATCATTTTGTCTGACTAGGTGTCCTTCTATAATATTATGGGGTGGAGGGGGGTGGTAT
GGAGCAAGGGGCAAGTTGGGAAGACAACCTGTAGGGCCTGCGGGGTCTATTGGGAACCAAGCTGGAGTGC
AGTGGCACAATCTTGGCTCACTGCAATCTCCGCCTCCTGGGTTCAAGCGATTCTCCTGCCTCAGGCTCCC
GAGTTGTTGGGATTCCAGGCATGCATGACCAGGCTCAGCTAATTTTTGTTTTTTTGGTAGAGACGGGGTT
TCACCATATTGGCCAGGCTGGTCTCCAACTCCTAATCTCAGGTGATCTACCCACCTTGGCCTCCCAAATT
GCTGGGATTACAGGCGTGAACCACTGCTCCCTTCCCTGTCCTTCTGCCTCAGCGCTGTAAGTCTGCAGAA
ATTGATGATCTATTAAACAATAAAGATGTCCACTAAAATGGAAGTTTTTCCTGTCATACTTTGTTAAGAA
GGGTGAGAACAGAGTACCTACATTTTGAATGGAAGGATTGGAGCTACGGGGGTGGGGGTGGGGTGGGATT
AGATAAATGCCTGCTCTTTACTGAAGGCTCTTTACTATTGCTTTATGATAATGTTTCATAGTTGGATATC
ATAATTTAAACAAGCAAAACCAAATTAAGGGCCAGCTCATTCCTCCCACTCATGATCTATAGATCTATAG
ATCTCTCGTGGGATCATTGTTTTTCTCTTGATTCCCACTTTGTGGTTCTAAGTACTGTGGTTTCCAAATG
TGTCAGTTTCATAGCCTGAAGAACGAGATCAGCAGCCTCTGTTCCACATACACTTCATTCTCAGTATTGT
TTTGCCAAGTTCTAATTCCATCAGAAAGCTTTTAATTAACTGAATAGCTAACATAACTTCGTATAGCATA
CATTATACGAAGTTATCACGCGTGCTAGCGCCACCATGGTGAGCAAGGGCGAGGAGCTGTTCACCGGGGT
GGTGCCCATCCTGGTCGAGCTGGACGGCGACGTAAACGGCCACAAGTTCAGCGTGTCCGGCGAGGGCGAG
GGCGATGCCACCTACGGCAAGCTGACCCTGAAGTTCATCTGCACCACCGGCAAGCTGCCCGTGCCCTGGC
CCACCCTCGTGACCACCCTGACCTACGGCGTGCAGTGCTTCAGCCGCTACCCCGACCACATGAAGCAGCA
CGACTTCTTCAAGTCCGCCATGCCCGAAGGCTACGTCCAGGAGCGCACCATCTTCTTCAAGGACGACGGC
AACTACAAGACCCGCGCCGAGGTGAAGTTCGAGGGCGACACCCTGGTGAACCGCATCGAGCTGAAGGGCA
TCGACTTCAAGGAGGACGGCAACATCCTGGGGCACAAGCTGGAGTACAACTACAACAGCCACAACGTCTA
TATCATGGCCGACAAGCAGAAGAACGGCATCAAGGTGAACTTCAAGATCCGCCACAACATCGAGGACGGC
AGCGTGCAGCTCGCCGACCACTACCAGCAGAACACCCCCATCGGCGACGGCCCCGTGCTGCTGCCCGACA
ACCACTACCTGAGCACCCAGTCCGCCCTGAGCAAAGACCCCAACGAGAAGCGCGATCACATGGTCCTGCT
GGAGTTCGTGACCGCCGCCGGGATCACTCTCGGCATGGACGAGCTGTACAAGTAAACGCGTTACGTAAAG
CTTGTCGATAATCAACCTCTGGATTACAAAATTTGTGAAAGATTGACTGGTATTCTTAACTATGTTGCTC
CTTTTACGCTATGTGGATACGCTGCTTTAATGCCTTTGTATCATGCTATTGCTTCCCGTATGGCTTTCAT
TTTCTCCTCCTTGTATAAATCCTGGTTGCTGTCTCTTTATGAGGAGTTGTGGCCCGTTGTCAGGCAACGT
GGCGTGGTGTGCACTGTGTTTGCTGACGCAACCCCCACTGGTTGGGGCATTGCCACCACCTGTCAGCTCC
TTTCCGGGACTTTCGCTTTCCCCCTCCCTATTGCCACGGCGGAACTCATCGCCGCCTGCCTTGCCCGCTG
CTGGACAGGGGCTCGGCTGTTGGGCACTGACAATTCCGTGGTGTTGTCGGGGAAATCATCGTCCTTTCCT
TGGCTGCTCGCCTATGTTGCCACCTGGATTCTGCGCGGGACGTCCTTCTGCTACGTCCCTTCGGCCCTCA
ATCCAGCGGACCTTCCTTCCCGCGGCCTGCTGCCGGCTCTGCGGCCTCTTCCGCGTCTTCGCCTTCGCCC
TCAGACGAGTCGGATCTCCCTTTGGGCCGCCTCCCCGCATCGACACCGAGCGCTGCTCGAGGCCTCGACT
GTGCCTTCTAGTTGCCAGCCATCTGTTGTTTGCCCCTCCCCCGTGCCTTCCTTGACCCTGGAAGGTGCCA
CTCCCACTGTCCTTTCCTAATAAAATGAGGAAATTGCATCGCATTGTCTGAGTAGGTGTCATTCTATTCT
GGGGGGTGGGGTGGGGCAGGACAGCAAGGGGGAGGATTGGGAAGACAATAGCAGGCATGCTGGGGACACG
TGGGATCCTCTAGTCTAGAGCCCCATCCTCACTGACTCCGTCCTGGAGTTGGATGAGAGATAATGGCCTT
ACGTTGTGCCAGGGGAGGGTCGGGCTGGATTTAGCAAGATTTACCTTCTCCAAAGAGCGGTGCTGCAGTG
GCACAGCTGCCCACGGAGGTGGGGGGGTCACCGTCCCTGGAGGTGATGAAGAACTGTGGGGATGTGGCAC
TGAGGGACATGGCCAGTGGGCACGGTGGGTGGGTTGGGGTTGGTCTTGGGGATCTTGGAGGGCTTTTCCA
GCCTTCATGATTTGACGATTGTATGAACATCTACATGGCAATTCTCCAGCTGCCTGTCCCAGTCCTACTG
ACCCAGCTGTATCTCTCCAGGCAAGCTCTTCCACCCCTTCTGCTTGCATCCAGACACCATCAAACATGCA
GGCTCAGACACAGGGACCAGCAGTGTCTGTGGCCTTTTTGTGCTCCTCTCCATGCTGGGTTTTAACTTGC
TCTTTGTCCTTCTATCCTATCTTCTTATCCTTAAGGCTGTTCTGAACGCTGTGACTTGGAGAGTGTCCCA
GAGCCCTCAACACCTGCATGTCCCACGTCCATGCTGTCCTGCACTTCCTTATCCCCAAGATCTGCCTCTC
CGTGATGCACTGAATTGGCAAACATGTGTCACCCCAGACCAACAATGTCACAGCAAACTCCCCCTTGATA
GGACAAGGGGGAATGGCTTTACACTGAGACAGGGGAGGTTTGGGTTGGATATGAGGAGGCAGTTTTTCCC
CCAGAGGGTGGTGACGCACTGAACAGGTTGCCCAAGGAGGCTGTGGATGCCCCATCCCTGCAGGCATTCA
AGGCCAGGCTGGATGTGGCTCTGGGCAGCCTGGGCTGCTGGTTGATGACCCTGCACATAGCAGGGGGTTG
GATCTGGATGAGCACTGTGCTCCTTTGCAACCCAGGCCGTTCTATGATTCTGTCATTCTAAATCTCTCTT
TCAGCCTAAAGCTTTTTCCCCGTATCCCCCCAGGTGTCTGCAGGCTCAAAGAGCAGCGAGAAGCGTTCAG
AGGAAAGCGATCCCGTGCCACCTTCCCCGTGCCCGGGCTGTCCCCGCACGCTGCCGGCTCGGGGATGCGG
GGGGAGCGCCGGACCGGAGCGGAGCCCCGGGCGGCTCGCTGCTGCCCCCTAGCGGGGGAGGGACGTAATT
ACATCCCTGGGGGCTTTGGGGGGGGGCTGTCCCTCTAGAGCCCCATCCTCACTGACTCCGTCCTGGAGTT
GGATGAGAGATAATGGCCTTACGTTGTGCCAGGGGAGGGTCGGGCTGGATTTAGCAAGATTTACCTTCTC
CAAAGAGCGGTGCTGCAGTGGCACAGCTGCCCACGGAGGTGGGGGGGTCACCGTCCCTGGAGGTGATGAA
GAACTGTGGGGATGTGGCACTGAGGGACATGGCCAGTGGGCACGGTGGGTGGGTTGGGGTTGGTCTTGGG
GATCTTGGAGGGCTTTTCCAGCCTTCATGATTTGACGATTGTATGAACATCTACATGGCAATTCTCCAGC
TGCCTGTCCCAGTCCTACTGACCCAGCTGTATCTCTCCAGGCAAGCTCTTCCACCCCTTCTGCTTGCATC
CAGACACCATCAAACATGCAGGCTCAGACACAGGGACCAGCAGTGTCTGTGGCCTTTTTGTGCTCCTCTC
CATGCTGGGTTTTAACTTGCTCTTTGTCCTTCTATCCTATCTTCTTATCCTTAAGGCTGTTCTGAACGCT
GTGACTTGGAGAGTGTCCCAGAGCCCTCAACACCTGCATGTCCCACGTCCATGCTGTCCTGCACTTCCTT
ATCCCCAAGATCTGCCTCTCCGTGATGCACTGAATTGGCAAACATGTGTCACCCCAGACCAACAATGTCA
CAGCAAACTCCCCCTTGATAGGACAAGGGGGAATGGCTTTACACTGAGACAGGGGAGGTTTGGGTTGGAT
ATGAGGAGGCAGTTTTTCCCCCAGAGGGTGGTGACGCACTGAACAGGTTGCCCAAGGAGGCTGTGGATGC
CCCATCCCTGCAGGCATTCAAGGCCAGGCTGGATGTGGCTCTGGGCAGCCTGGGCTGCTGGTTGATGACC
CTGCACATAGCAGGGGGTTGGATCTGGATGAGCACTGTGCTCCTTTGCAACCCAGGCCGTTCTATGATTC
TGTCATTCTAAATCTCTCTTTCAGCCTAAAGCTTTTTCCCCGTATCCCCCCAGGTGTCTGCAGGCTCAAA
GAGCAGCGAGAAGCGTTCAGAGGAAAGCGATCCCGTGCCACCTTCCCCGTGCCCGGGCTGTCCCCGCACG
CTGCCGGCTCGGGGATGCGGGGGGAGCGCCGGACCGGAGCGGAGCCCCGGGCGGCTCGCTGCTGCCCCCT
AGCGGGGGAGGGACGTAATTACATCCCTGGGGGCTTTGGGGGGGGGCTGTCCCTCTAGAAGTCGACGGCG
CGCCCTGCAGGAATCTAGTTATTAATAGTAATCAATTACGGGGTCATTAGTTCATAGCCCATATATGGAG
TTCCGCGTTACATAACTTACGGTAAATGGCCCGCCTGGCTGACCGCCCAACGACCCCCGCCCATTGACGT
CAATAATGACGTATGTTCCCATAGTAACGCCAATAGGGACTTTCCATTGACGTCAATGGGTGGAGTATTT
ACGGTAAACTGCCCACTTGGCAGTACATCAAGTGTATCATATGCCAAGTACGCCCCCTATTGACGTCAAT
GACGGTAAATGGCCCGCCTGGCATTATGCCCAGTACATGACCTTATGGGACTTTCCTACTTGGCAGTACA
TCTACGTATTAGTCATCGCTATTACCATGGTCGAGGTGAGCCCCACGTTCTGCTTCACTCTCCCCATCTC
CCCCCCCTCCCCACCCCCAATTTTGTATTTATTTATTTTTTAATTATTTTGTGCAGCGATGGGGGCGGGG
GGGGGGGGGGGGCGCGCGCCAGGCGGGGCGGGGCGGGGCGAGGGGCGGGGCGGGGCGAGGCGGAGAGGTG
CGGCGGCAGCCAATCAGAGCGGCGCGCTCCGAAAGTTTCCTTTTATGGCGAGGCGGCGGCGGCGGCGGCC
CTATAAAAAGCGAAGCGCGCGGCGGGCGGGGAGTCGCTGCGACGCTGCCTTCGCCCCGTGCCCCGCTCCG
CCGCCGCCTCGCGCCGCCCGCCCCGGCTCTGACTGACCGCGTTACTCCCACAGGTGAGCGGGCGGGACGG
CCCTTCTCCTCCGGGCTGTAATTAGCGCTTGGTTTAATGACGGCTTGTTTCTTTTCTGTGGCTGCGTGAA
AGCCTTGAGGGGCTCCGGGAGGGCCCTTTGTGCGGGGGGAGCGGCTCGGGGGGTGCGTGCGTGTGTGTGT
GCGTGGGGAGCGCCGCGTGCGGCTCCGCGCTGCCCGGCGGCTGTGAGCGCTGCGGGCGCGGCGCGGGGCT
TTGTGCGCTCCGCAGTGTGCGCGAGGGGAGCGCGGCCGGGGGCGGTGCCCCGCGGTGCGGGGGGGGCTGC
GAGGGGAACAAAGGCTGCGTGCGGGGTGTGTGCGTGGGGGGGTGAGCAGGGGGTGTGGGCGCGTCGGTCG
GGCTGCAACCCCCCCTGCACCCCCCTCCCCGAGTTGCTGAGCACGGCCCGGCTTCGGGTGCGGGGCTCCG
TACGGGGCGTGGCGCGGGGCTCGCCGTGCCGGGCGGGGGGTGGCGGCAGGTGGGGGTGCCGGGCGGGGCG
GGGCCGCCTCGGGCCGGGGAGGGCTCGGGGGAGGGGCGCGGCGGCCCCCGGAGCGCCGGCGGCTGTCGAG
GCGCGGCGAGCCGCAGCCATTGCCTTTTATGGTAATCGTGCGAGAGGGCGCAGGGACTTCCTTTGTCCCA
AATCTGTGCGGAGCCGAAATCTGGGAGGCGCCGCCGCACCCCCTCTAGCGGGCGCGGGGCGAAGCGGTGC
GGCGCCGGCAGGAAGGAAATGGGCGGGGAGGGCCTTCGTGCGTCGCCGCGCCGCCGTCCCCTTCTCCCTC
TCCAGCCTCGGGGCTGTCCGCGGGGGGACGGCTGCCTTCGGGGGGGACGGGGCAGGGCGGGGTTCGGCTT
CTGGCGTGTGACCGGCGGCTCTAGAGCCTCTGCTAACCATGTTCATGCCTTCTTCTTTTTCCTACAGCTC
CTGGGCAACGTGCTGGTTATTGTGCTGTCTCATCATTTTGGCAAAGAATTGATTTGATACCGCGGGCCCC
GCGTGGACGGTACCTAACTTTAAATAATGCCAATTATTTAAAGTTACCTCAGCACCATGGCTAGCGGCAG
CCTCGGAGTTTGAATAGATAGAATAAAATATCTTTATTTTCATTCCATCTGTGTGTTGGTTTTTTGTGTG
AGATCTACGGGTGGCATCCCTGTGACCCCTCCCCAGTGCCTCTCCTGGCCCTGGAAGTTGCCACTCCAGT
GCCCACCAGCCTTGTCCTAATAAAATTAAGTTGCATCATTTTGTCTGACTAGGTGTCCTTCTATAATATT
ATGGGGTGGAGGGGGGTGGTATGGAGCAAGGGGCAAGTTGGGAAGACAACCTGTAGGGCCTGCGGGGTCT
ATTGGGAACCAAGCTGGAGTGCAGTGGCACAATCTTGGCTCACTGCAATCTCCGCCTCCTGGGTTCAAGC
GATTCTCCTGCCTCAGGCTCCCGAGTTGTTGGGATTCCAGGCATGCATGACCAGGCTCAGCTAATTTTTG
TTTTTTTGGTAGAGACGGGGTTTCACCATATTGGCCAGGCTGGTCTCCAACTCCTAATCTCAGGTGATCT
ACCCACCTTGGCCTCCCAAATTGCTGGGATTACAGGCGTGAACCACTGCTCCCTTCCCTGTCCTTCTGCC
TCAGCTAATTGAGTAGGGGGGAGGCTAACTGAAACACGGAAGGAGACAATACCGGAAGGAACCCGCGCTA
TGACGGCAATAAAAAGACAGAATAAAACGCACGGGTGTTGGGTCGTTTGTTCATAAACGCGGGGTTCGGT
CCCAGGGCTGGCACTCTGTCGATACCCCACCGAGACCCCATTGGGGCCAATACGCCCGCGTTTCTTCCTT
TTCCCCACCCCACCCCCCAAGTTCGGGTGAAGGCCCAGGGCTCGCAGCCAACGTCGGGGCGGCAGGCCGT
GTAACTTTAAATAATGCCAATTATTTAAAGTTAACGCGCGCGTCCATTTAATTCACCATGTCTAGACTGG
ACAAGAGCAAAGTCATAAACTCTGCTCTGGAATTACTCAATGAAGTCGGTATCGAAGGCCTGACGACAAG
GAAACTCGCTCAAAAGCTGGGAGTTGAGCAGCCTACCCTGTACTGGCACGTGAAGAACAAGCGGGCCCTG
CTCGATGCCCTGGCAATCGAGATGCTGGACAGGCATCATACCCACTTCTGCCCCCTGGAAGGCGAGTCAT
GGCAAGACTTTCTGCGGAACAACGCCAAGTCATTCCGCTGTGCTCTCCTCTCACATCGCGACGGGGCTAA
AGTGCATCTCGGCACCCGCCCAACAGAGAAACAGTACGAAACCCTGGAAAATCAGCTCGCGTTCCTGTGT
CAGCAAGGCTTCTCCCTGGAGAACGCACTGTACGCTCTGTCCGCCGTGGGCCACTTTACACTGGGCTGCG
TATTGGAGGATCAGGAGCATCAAGTAGCAAAAGAGGAAAGAGAGACACCTACCACCGATTCTATGCCCCC
ACTTCTGAGACAAGCAATTGAGCTGTTCGACCATCAGGGAGCCGAACCTGCCTTCCTTTTCGGCCTGGAA
CTAATCATATGTGGCCTGGAGAAACAGCTAAAGTGCGAAAGCGGCGGGCCGGCCGACGCCCTTGACGATT
TTGACTTAGACATGCTCCCAGCCGATGCCCTTGACGACTTTGACCTTGATATGCTGCCTGCTGACGCTCT
TGACGATTTTGACCTTGACATGCTCCCCGGGTAACTAAGTAAGGATCAAATGGCGCGTTACGTAAAGCTT
GTCGATAATCAACCTCTGGATTACAAAATTTGTGAAAGATTGACTGGTATTCTTAACTATGTTGCTCCTT
TTACGCTATGTGGATACGCTGCTTTAATGCCTTTGTATCATGCTATTGCTTCCCGTATGGCTTTCATTTT
CTCCTCCTTGTATAAATCCTGGTTGCTGTCTCTTTATGAGGAGTTGTGGCCCGTTGTCAGGCAACGTGGC
GTGGTGTGCACTGTGTTTGCTGACGCAACCCCCACTGGTTGGGGCATTGCCACCACCTGTCAGCTCCTTT
CCGGGACTTTCGCTTTCCCCCTCCCTATTGCCACGGCGGAACTCATCGCCGCCTGCCTTGCCCGCTGCTG
GACAGGGGCTCGGCTGTTGGGCACTGACAATTCCGTGGTGTTGTCGGGGAAATCATCGTCCTTTCCTTGG
CTGCTCGCCTATGTTGCCACCTGGATTCTGCGCGGGACGTCCTTCTGCTACGTCCCTTCGGCCCTCAATC
CAGCGGACCTTCCTTCCCGCGGCCTGCTGCCGGCTCTGCGGCCTCTTCCGCGTCTTCGCCTTCGCCCTCA
GACGAGTCGGATCTCCCTTTGGGCCGCCTCCCCGCATCGACACCGAGCGCTGCTCGAGGCCTCGACTGTG
CCTTCTAGTTGCCAGCCATCTGTTGTTTGCCCCTCCCCCGTGCCTTCCTTGACCCTGGAAGGTGCCACTC
CCACTGTCCTTTCCTAATAAAATGAGGAAATTGCATCGCATTGTCTGAGTAGGTGTCATTCTATTCTGGG
GGGTGGGGTGGGGCAGGACAGCAAGGGGGAGGATTGGGAAGACAATAGCAGGCATGCTGGGGACACGTGG
GATCCGGTGCCAGGGCGTGCCCTTGGGCTCCCCGGGCGCGTTTGGGCGGCCGCATCGAATTCTACCGGGT
AGGGGAGGCGCTTTTCCCAAGGCAGTCTGGAGCATGCGCTTTAGCAGCCCCGCTGGGCACTTGGCGCTAC
ACAAGTGGCCTCTGGCCTCGCACACATTCCACATCCACCGGTAGGCGCCAACCGGCTCCGTTCTTTGGTG
GCCCCTTCGCGCCACCTTCTACTCCTCCCCTAGTCAGGAAGTTCCCCCCCGCCCCGCAGCTCGCGTCGTG
CAGGACGTGACAAATGGAAGTAGCACGTCTCACTAGTCTCGTGCAGATGGACAGCACCGCTGAGCAATGG
AAGCGGGTAGGCCTTTGGGGCAGCGGCCAATAGCAGCTTTGCTCCTTCGCTTTCTGGGCTCAGAGGCTGG
GAAGGGGTGGGTCCGGGGGCGGGCTCAGGGGCGGGCTCAGGGGCGGGGCGGGCGCCCGAAGGTCCTCCGG
AGGCCCGGCATTCTGCACGCTTCAAAAGCGCACGTCTGCCGCGCTGTTCTCCTCTTCCTCATCTCCGGGC
CTTTCGACCTGCAATCGCCGCTAGCCGCCACCATGAAAAAGCCTGAACTCACCGCGACGTCTGTCGAGAA
GTTTCTGATCGAAAAGTTCGACAGCGTCTCCGACCTGATGCAGCTCTCGGAGGGCGAAGAATCTCGTGCT
TTCAGCTTCGATGTAGGAGGGCGTGGATATGTCCTGCGGGTAAATAGCTGCGCCGATGGTTTCTACAAAG
ATCGTTATGTTTATCGGCACTTTGCATCGGCCGCGCTCCCGATTCCGGAAGTGCTTGACATTGGGGAATT
CAGCGAGAGCCTGACCTATTGCATCTCCCGCCGTGCACAGGGTGTCACGTTGCAAGACCTGCCTGAAACC
GAACTGCCCGCTGTTCTGCAGCCGGTCGCGGAGGCCATGGATGCGATCGCTGCGGCCGATCTTAGCCAGA
CGAGCGGGTTCGGCCCATTCGGACCGCAAGGAATCGGTCAATACACTACATGGCGTGATTTCATATGCGC
GATTGCTGATCCCCATGTGTATCACTGGCAAACTGTGATGGACGACACCGTCAGTGTAAGTGCTAGCCCC
TAGGCCTGAATCGAAGTTCCTATTCTTCAAAAGGTATAGGAACTTCGAGCTCGTCGACTGCAGAGGCCTG
CATGCAAGCTTGGCGTAATCATGGTCATAGCTGTTTCCTGTGTGAAATTGTTATCCGCTCACAATTCCAC
ACAACATACGAGCCGGAAGCATAAAGTGTAAAGCCTGGGGTGCCTAATGAGTGAGCTAACTCACATTAAT
TGCGTTGCGCTCACTGCCCGCTTTCCAGTCGGGAAACCTGTCGTGCCAGCTGCATTAATGAATCGGCCAA
CGCGCGGGGAGAGGCGGTTTGCGTATTGGGCGCTCTTCCGCTTCCTCGCTCACTGACTCGCTGCGCTCGG
TCGTTCGGCTGCGGCGAGCGGTATCAGCTCACTCAAAGGCGGTAATACGGTTATCCACAGAATCAGGGGA
TAACGCAGGAAAGAACATGTGAGCAAAAGGCCAGCAAAAGGCCAGGAACCGTAAAAAGGCCGCGTTGCTG
GCGTTTTTCCATAGGCTCCGCCCCCCTGACGAGCATCACAAAAATCGACGCTCAAGTCAGAGGTGGCGAA
ACCCGACAGGACTATAAAGATACCAGGCGTTTCCCCCTGGAAGCTCCCTCGTGCGCTCTCCTGTTCCGAC
CCTGCCGCTTACCGGATACCTGTCCGCCTTTCTCCCTTCGGGAAGCGTGGCGCTTTCTCATAGCTCACGC
TGTAGGTATCTCAGTTCGGTGTAGGTCGTTCGCTCCAAGCTGGGCTGTGTGCACGAACCCCCCGTTCAGC
CCGACCGCTGCGCCTTATCCGGTAACTATCGTCTTGAGTCCAACCCGGTAAGACACGACTTATCGCCACT
GGCAGCAGCCACTGGTAACAGGATTAGCAGAGCGAGGTATGTAGGCGGTGCTACAGAGTTCTTGAAGTGG
TGGCCTAACTACGGCTACACTAGAAGAACAGTATTTGGTATCTGCGCTCTGCTGAAGCCAGTTACCTTCG
GAAAAAGAGTTGGTAGCTCTTGATCCGGCAAACAAACCACCGCTGGTAGCGGTGGTTTTTTTGTTTGCAA
GCAGCAGATTACGCGCAGAAAAAAAGGATCTCAAGAAGATCCTTTGATCTTTTCTACGGGGTCTGACGCT
CAGTGGAACGAAAACTCACGTTAAGGGATTTTGGTCATGAGATTATCAAAAAGGATCTTCACCTAGATCC
TTTTAAATTAAAAATGAAGTTTTAAATCAATCTAAAGTATATATGAGTAAACTTGGTCTGACAGTTACCA
ATGCTTAATCAGTGAGGCACCTATCTCAGCGATCTGTCTATTTCGTTCATCCATAGTTGCCTGACTCCCC
GTCGTGTAGATAACTACGATACGGGAGGGCTTACCATCTGGCCCCAGTGCTGCAATGATACCGCGAGACC
CACGCTCACCGGCTCCAGATTTATCAGCAATAAACCAGCCAGCCGGAAGGGCCGAGCGCAGAAGTGGTCC
TGCAACTTTATCCGCCTCCATCCAGTCTATTAATTGTTGCCGGGAAGCTAGAGTAAGTAGTTCGCCAGTT
AATAGTTTGCGCAACGTTGTTGCCATTGCTACAGGCATCGTGGTGTCACGCTCGTCGTTTGGTATGGCTT
CATTCAGCTCCGGTTCCCAACGATCAAGGCGAGTTACATGATCCCCCATGTTGTGCAAAAAAGCGGTTAG
CTCCTTCGGTCCTCCGATCGTTGTCAGAAGTAAGTTGGCCGCAGTGTTATCACTCATGGTTATGGCAGCA
CTGCATAATTCTCTTACTGTCATGCCATCCGTAAGATGCTTTTCTGTGACTGGTGAGTACTCAACCAAGT
CATTCTGAGAATAGTGTATGCGGCGACCGAGTTGCTCTTGCCCGGCGTCAATACGGGATAATACCGCGCC
ACATAGCAGAACTTTAAAAGTGCTCATCATTGGAAAACGTTCTTCGGGGCGAAAACTCTCAAGGATCTTA
CCGCTGTTGAGATCCAGTTCGATGTAACCCACTCGTGCACCCAACTGATCTTCAGCATCTTTTACTTTCA
CCAGCGTTTCTGGGTGAGCAAAAACAGGAAGGCAAAATGCCGCAAAAAAGGGAATAAGGGCGACACGGAA
ATGTTGAATACTCATACTCTTCCTTTTTCAATATTATTGAAGCATTTATCAGGGTTATTGTCTCATGAGC
GGATACATATTTGAATGTATTTAGAAAAATAAACAAATAGGGGTTCCGCGCACATTTCCCCGAAAAGTGC
CACCTGACGTCTAAGAAACCATTATTATCATGACATTAACCTATAAAAATAGGCGTATCACGAGGCCCTT
TCGTC
