Features (pLannotate 1.2.2; 40 found; start..end, strand, type, name):
    137..236     +  misc_feature   bom (fragment): basis of mobility region from pBR322
    242..399     -  CDS            lacZα (fragment): LacZα fragment of β-galactosidase; lacZ fragment
   1035..1163    +  CDS            OR51A4 (fragment): O51A4_HUMAN - Experimental evidence at transcript level: Swiss-Prot protein existence level 2. Odorant receptor. From Homo sapiens (Human).
   2261..2389    +  CDS            OR51A4 (fragment): O51A4_HUMAN - Experimental evidence at transcript level: Swiss-Prot protein existence level 2. Odorant receptor. From Homo sapiens (Human).
   2975..3056    -  polyA_signal   SV40 poly(A) signal: SV40 polyadenylation signal
   3070..3340    +  protein_bind   tetracycline response element: contains seven copies of the tetracycline operator tetO tetracycline repressor TetR
   3351..3368    +  misc_feature   MCS (fragment): pUC18/19 multiple cloning site
   3373..3411    +  promoter       minimal CMV promoter: human cytomegalovirus (CMV) immediate early promoter
   3505..3530    +  misc_feature   MCS (fragment): pUC18/19 multiple cloning site
   3545..3578    +  protein_bind   loxP: Cre-mediated recombination occurs in the 8-bp core sequence (GCATACAT). Cre recombinase
   3655..3703    +  polyA_signal   poly(A) signal: synthetic polyadenylation signal
   3712..4188    +  polyA_signal   hGH poly(A) signal: human growth hormone polyadenylation signal
   4200..4661    +  polyA_signal   PGK poly(A) signal: mouse phosphoglycerate kinase 1 polyadenylation signal
   4688..4721    +  protein_bind   loxP: Cre-mediated recombination occurs in the 8-bp core sequence (GCATACAT). Cre recombinase
   4741..5460    +  CDS            EGFP: the original enhanced GFP (Yang et al., 1996) mammalian codon-optimized
   5485..6073    +  misc_feature   WPRE: woodchuck hepatitis virus posttranscriptional regulatory element
   6104..6311    +  polyA_signal   bGH poly(A) signal: bovine growth hormone polyadenylation signal
   6870..6998    +  CDS            OR51A4 (fragment): O51A4_HUMAN - Experimental evidence at transcript level: Swiss-Prot protein existence level 2. Odorant receptor. From Homo sapiens (Human).
   8080..8208    +  CDS            OR51A4 (fragment): O51A4_HUMAN - Experimental evidence at transcript level: Swiss-Prot protein existence level 2. Odorant receptor. From Homo sapiens (Human).
   8835..9138    +  enhancer       CMV enhancer: human cytomegalovirus immediate early enhancer
   9140..9417    +  promoter       chicken β-actin promoter: No description available
   9418..10434   +  intron         chimeric intron: chimera between introns from chicken β-actin and rabbit β-globin
  10599..10647   +  polyA_signal   poly(A) signal: synthetic polyadenylation signal
  10656..11132   +  polyA_signal   hGH poly(A) signal: human growth hormone polyadenylation signal
  11211..11259   +  polyA_signal   HSV TK poly(A) signal: herpes simplex virus thymidine kinase polyadenylation signal (Cole and Stacy, 1985)
  11475..12172   +  CDS            rtTA3 (fragment): reverse tetracycline transactivator 3 activates expression from Tet-responsive promoters in the presence of doxycycline
  12102..12212   +  CDS            VP48: 3 tandem repeats of the minimal activation domain of herpes simplex virus VP16 (Cheng et al., 2013)
  12264..12852   +  misc_feature   WPRE: woodchuck hepatitis virus posttranscriptional regulatory element
  12883..13090   +  polyA_signal   bGH poly(A) signal: bovine growth hormone polyadenylation signal
  13104..13137   +  protein_bind   attB: minimal attB site for the φC31 integrase (Groth et al., 2000) phage φC31 integrase
  13164..13663   +  promoter       PGK promoter: mouse phosphoglycerate kinase 1 promoter
  13690..14203   +  CDS            HygR (fragment): aminoglycoside phosphotransferase from E. coli; aph(4)-Ia; confers resistance to hygromycin
  14333..14355   -  protein_bind   lac operator (fragment): The lac repressor binds to the lac operator to inhibit transcription in E. coli. This inhibition can be relieved by adding lactose or isopropyl-β-D-thiogalactopyranoside (IPTG). lac repressor encoded by lacI
  14359..14389   -  promoter       lac promoter: promoter for the E. coli lac operon
  14404..14425   -  protein_bind   CAP binding site: CAP binding activates transcription in the presence of cAMP. E. coli catabolite activator protein
  14438..14530   -  CDS            lacI (fragment): lac repressor; lacI; The lac repressor binds to the lac operator to inhibit transcription in E. coli. This inhibition can be relieved by adding lactose or isopropyl-β-D-thiogalactopyranoside (IPTG).
  14713..15301   -  rep_origin     ori: high-copy-number ColE1/pMB1/pBR322/pUC origin of replication
  15472..16332   -  CDS            AmpR: β-lactamase; bla; confers resistance to ampicillin, carbenicillin, and related antibiotics
  16333..16437   -  promoter       AmpR promoter: bla
  16532..35      +  CDS            rop (fragment) (across the origin): Rop protein, which maintains plasmids at low copy number; rop
>Addgene plasmid #114429 | Ai161 (TIT2L-GFP-ICR-tTA2) targeting vector | addgene full sequence | sequence record 227304 | Addgene NGS Result
TCGCGCGTTTCGGTGATGACGGTGAAAACCTCTGACACATGCAGCTCCCGGAGACGGTCACAGCTTGTCT
GTAAGCGGATGCCGGGAGCAGACAAGCCCGTCAGGGCGCGTCAGCGGGTGTTGGCGGGTGTCGGGGCTGG
CTTAACTATGCGGCATCAGAGCAGATTGTACTGAGAGTGCACCATATGCGGTGTGAAATACCGCACAGAT
GCGTAAGGAGAAAATACCGCATCAGGCGCCATTCGCCATTCAGGCTGCGCAACTGTTGGGAAGGGCGATC
GGTGCGGGCCTCTTCGCTATTACGCCAGCTGGCGAAAGGGGGATGTGCTGCAAGGCGATTAAGTTGGGTA
ACGCCAGGGTTTTCCCAGTCACGACGTTGTAAAACGACGGCCAGTGAATTCGAGCTCGGTACCGAAGTTC
CTATTCTTCAAATAGTATAGGAACTTCTTTCGGCCGGCCAATCGATTGGATCCGTTTAATTCGAGCTCGC
TAGAGCCCCATCCTCACTGACTCCGTCCTGGAGTTGGATGAGAGATAATGGCCTTACGTTGTGCCAGGGG
AGGGTCGGGCTGGATTTAGCAAGATTTACCTTCTCCAAAGAGCGGTGCTGCAGTGGCACAGCTGCCCACG
GAGGTGGGGGGGTCACCGTCCCTGGAGGTGATGAAGAACTGTGGGGATGTGGCACTGAGGGACATGGCCA
GTGGGCACGGTGGGTGGGTTGGGGTTGGTCTTGGGGATCTTGGAGGGCTTTTCCAGCCTTCATGATTTGA
CGATTGTATGAACATCTACATGGCAATTCTCCAGCTGCCTGTCCCAGTCCTACTGACCCAGCTGTATCTC
TCCAGGCAAGCTCTTCCACCCCTTCTGCTTGCATCCAGACACCATCAAACATGCAGGCTCAGACACAGGG
ACCAGCAGTGTCTGTGGCCTTTTTGTGCTCCTCTCCATGCTGGGTTTTAACTTGCTCTTTGTCCTTCTAT
CCTATCTTCTTATCCTTAAGGCTGTTCTGAACGCTGTGACTTGGAGAGTGTCCCAGAGCCCTCAACACCT
GCATGTCCCACGTCCATGCTGTCCTGCACTTCCTTATCCCCAAGATCTGCCTCTCCGTGATGCACTGAAT
TGGCAAACATGTGTCACCCCAGACCAACAATGTCACAGCAAACTCCCCCTTGATAGGACAAGGGGGAATG
GCTTTACACTGAGACAGGGGAGGTTTGGGTTGGATATGAGGAGGCAGTTTTTCCCCCAGAGGGTGGTGAC
GCACTGAACAGGTTGCCCAAGGAGGCTGTGGATGCCCCATCCCTGCAGGCATTCAAGGCCAGGCTGGATG
TGGCTCTGGGCAGCCTGGGCTGCTGGTTGATGACCCTGCACATAGCAGGGGGTTGGATCTGGATGAGCAC
TGTGCTCCTTTGCAACCCAGGCCGTTCTATGATTCTGTCATTCTAAATCTCTCTTTCAGCCTAAAGCTTT
TTCCCCGTATCCCCCCAGGTGTCTGCAGGCTCAAAGAGCAGCGAGAAGCGTTCAGAGGAAAGCGATCCCG
TGCCACCTTCCCCGTGCCCGGGCTGTCCCCGCACGCTGCCGGCTCGGGGATGCGGGGGGAGCGCCGGACC
GGAGCGGAGCCCCGGGCGGCTCGCTGCTGCCCCCTAGCGGGGGAGGGACGTAATTACATCCCTGGGGGCT
TTGGGGGGGGGCTGTCCCTCTAGCGAGCTCGGTACCCAGAGCCCCATCCTCACTGACTCCGTCCTGGAGT
TGGATGAGAGATAATGGCCTTACGTTGTGCCAGGGGAGGGTCGGGCTGGATTTAGCAAGATTTACCTTCT
CCAAAGAGCGGTGCTGCAGTGGCACAGCTGCCCACGGAGGTGGGGGGGTCACCGTCCCTGGAGGTGATGA
AGAACTGTGGGGATGTGGCACTGAGGGACATGGCCAGTGGGCACGGTGGGTGGGTTGGGGTTGGTCTTGG
GGATCTTGGAGGGCTTTTCCAGCCTTCATGATTTGACGATTGTATGAACATCTACATGGCAATTCTCCAG
CTGCCTGTCCCAGTCCTACTGACCCAGCTGTATCTCTCCAGGCAAGCTCTTCCACCCCTTCTGCTTGCAT
CCAGACACCATCAAACATGCAGGCTCAGACACAGGGACCAGCAGTGTCTGTGGCCTTTTTGTGCTCCTCT
CCATGCTGGGTTTTAACTTGCTCTTTGTCCTTCTATCCTATCTTCTTATCCTTAAGGCTGTTCTGAACGC
TGTGACTTGGAGAGTGTCCCAGAGCCCTCAACACCTGCATGTCCCACGTCCATGCTGTCCTGCACTTCCT
TATCCCCAAGATCTGCCTCTCCGTGATGCACTGAATTGGCAAACATGTGTCACCCCAGACCAACAATGTC
ACAGCAAACTCCCCCTTGATAGGACAAGGGGGAATGGCTTTACACTGAGACAGGGGAGGTTTGGGTTGGA
TATGAGGAGGCAGTTTTTCCCCCAGAGGGTGGTGACGCACTGAACAGGTTGCCCAAGGAGGCTGTGGATG
CCCCATCCCTGCAGGCATTCAAGGCCAGGCTGGATGTGGCTCTGGGCAGCCTGGGCTGCTGGTTGATGAC
CCTGCACATAGCAGAGGGTTGGATCTGGATGAGCACTGTGCTCCTTTGCAACCCAGGCCGTTCTATGATT
CTGTCATTCTAAATCTCTCTTTCAGCCTAAAGCTTTTTCCCCGTATCCCCCCAGGTGTCTGCAGGCTCAA
AGAGCAGCGAGAAGCGTTCAGAGGAAAGCGATCCCGTGCCACCTTCCCCGTGCCCGGGCTGTCCCCGCAC
GCTGCCGGCTCGGGGATGCGGGGGGAGCGCCGGACCGGAGCGGAGCCCCGGGCGGCTCGCTGCTGCCCCC
TAGCGGGGGAGGGACGTAATTACATCCCTGGGGGCTTTGGGGGGGGGCTGTCCCTCTAGGGGTACCCGGG
GATCCACCGGTATCGATTCGGCCGGCCGACGTCGGCAGTGAAAAAAATGCTTTATTTGTGAAATTTGTGA
TGCTATTGCTTTATTTGTAACCATTATAAGCTGCAATAAACAAGTTTCGAGTTTACCACTCCCTATCAGT
GATAGAGAAAAGTGAAAGTCGAGTTTACCACTCCCTATCAGTGATAGAGAAAAGTGAAAGTCGAGTTTAC
CACTCCCTATCAGTGATAGAGAAAAGTGAAAGTCGAGTTTACCACTCCCTATCAGTGATAGAGAAAAGTG
AAAGTCGAGTTTACCACTCCCTATCAGTGATAGAGAAAAGTGAAAGTCGAGTTTACCACTCCCTATCAGT
GATAGAGAAAAGTGAAAGTCGAGTTTACCACTCCCTATCAGTGATAGAGAAAAGTGAAAGTCGAGCTCGG
TACCCGGGTCGAGGTAGGCGTGTACGGTGGGAGGCCTATATAAGCAGAGCTCGTTTAGTGAACCGTCAGA
TCGCCTGGAGACGCCATCCACGCTGTTTTGACCTCCATAGAAGACACCGGGACCGATCCAGCCTCCGCGG
CCCCGAATTCGAGCTCGGTACCCGGGGATCAAATTCAATTAAATATAACTTCGTATAGCATACATTATAC
GAAGTTATTCGCGATGAATAAATGAAAGCTTGCAGATCCCCTCAGCACCATGGCTAGCGGCAGCCTCGGA
GTTTGAATAGATAGAATAAAATATCTTTATTTTCATTCCATCTGTGTGTTGGTTTTTTGTGTGAGATCTA
CGGGTGGCATCCCTGTGACCCCTCCCCAGTGCCTCTCCTGGCCCTGGAAGTTGCCACTCCAGTGCCCACC
AGCCTTGTCCTAATAAAATTAAGTTGCATCATTTTGTCTGACTAGGTGTCCTTCTATAATATTATGGGGT
GGAGGGGGGTGGTATGGAGCAAGGGGCAAGTTGGGAAGACAACCTGTAGGGCCTGCGGGGTCTATTGGGA
ACCAAGCTGGAGTGCAGTGGCACAATCTTGGCTCACTGCAATCTCCGCCTCCTGGGTTCAAGCGATTCTC
CTGCCTCAGGCTCCCGAGTTGTTGGGATTCCAGGCATGCATGACCAGGCTCAGCTAATTTTTGTTTTTTT
GGTAGAGACGGGGTTTCACCATATTGGCCAGGCTGGTCTCCAACTCCTAATCTCAGGTGATCTACCCACC
TTGGCCTCCCAAATTGCTGGGATTACAGGCGTGAACCACTGCTCCCTTCCCTGTCCTTCTGCCTCAGCGC
TGTAAGTCTGCAGAAATTGATGATCTATTAAACAATAAAGATGTCCACTAAAATGGAAGTTTTTCCTGTC
ATACTTTGTTAAGAAGGGTGAGAACAGAGTACCTACATTTTGAATGGAAGGATTGGAGCTACGGGGGTGG
GGGTGGGGTGGGATTAGATAAATGCCTGCTCTTTACTGAAGGCTCTTTACTATTGCTTTATGATAATGTT
TCATAGTTGGATATCATAATTTAAACAAGCAAAACCAAATTAAGGGCCAGCTCATTCCTCCCACTCATGA
TCTATAGATCTATAGATCTCTCGTGGGATCATTGTTTTTCTCTTGATTCCCACTTTGTGGTTCTAAGTAC
TGTGGTTTCCAAATGTGTCAGTTTCATAGCCTGAAGAACGAGATCAGCAGCCTCTGTTCCACATACACTT
CATTCTCAGTATTGTTTTGCCAAGTTCTAATTCCATCAGAAAGCTTTTAATTAACTGAATAGCTAACATA
ACTTCGTATAGCATACATTATACGAAGTTATCACGCGTGCTAGCGCCACCATGGTGAGCAAGGGCGAGGA
GCTGTTCACCGGGGTGGTGCCCATCCTGGTCGAGCTGGACGGCGACGTAAACGGCCACAAGTTCAGCGTG
TCCGGCGAGGGCGAGGGCGATGCCACCTACGGCAAGCTGACCCTGAAGTTCATCTGCACCACCGGCAAGC
TGCCCGTGCCCTGGCCCACCCTCGTGACCACCCTGACCTACGGCGTGCAGTGCTTCAGCCGCTACCCCGA
CCACATGAAGCAGCACGACTTCTTCAAGTCCGCCATGCCCGAAGGCTACGTCCAGGAGCGCACCATCTTC
TTCAAGGACGACGGCAACTACAAGACCCGCGCCGAGGTGAAGTTCGAGGGCGACACCCTGGTGAACCGCA
TCGAGCTGAAGGGCATCGACTTCAAGGAGGACGGCAACATCCTGGGGCACAAGCTGGAGTACAACTACAA
CAGCCACAACGTCTATATCATGGCCGACAAGCAGAAGAACGGCATCAAGGTGAACTTCAAGATCCGCCAC
AACATCGAGGACGGCAGCGTGCAGCTCGCCGACCACTACCAGCAGAACACCCCCATCGGCGACGGCCCCG
TGCTGCTGCCCGACAACCACTACCTGAGCACCCAGTCCGCCCTGAGCAAAGACCCCAACGAGAAGCGCGA
TCACATGGTCCTGCTGGAGTTCGTGACCGCCGCCGGGATCACTCTCGGCATGGACGAGCTGTACAAGTAA
ACGCGTTACGTAAAGCTTGTCGATAATCAACCTCTGGATTACAAAATTTGTGAAAGATTGACTGGTATTC
TTAACTATGTTGCTCCTTTTACGCTATGTGGATACGCTGCTTTAATGCCTTTGTATCATGCTATTGCTTC
CCGTATGGCTTTCATTTTCTCCTCCTTGTATAAATCCTGGTTGCTGTCTCTTTATGAGGAGTTGTGGCCC
GTTGTCAGGCAACGTGGCGTGGTGTGCACTGTGTTTGCTGACGCAACCCCCACTGGTTGGGGCATTGCCA
CCACCTGTCAGCTCCTTTCCGGGACTTTCGCTTTCCCCCTCCCTATTGCCACGGCGGAACTCATCGCCGC
CTGCCTTGCCCGCTGCTGGACAGGGGCTCGGCTGTTGGGCACTGACAATTCCGTGGTGTTGTCGGGGAAA
TCATCGTCCTTTCCTTGGCTGCTCGCCTATGTTGCCACCTGGATTCTGCGCGGGACGTCCTTCTGCTACG
TCCCTTCGGCCCTCAATCCAGCGGACCTTCCTTCCCGCGGCCTGCTGCCGGCTCTGCGGCCTCTTCCGCG
TCTTCGCCTTCGCCCTCAGACGAGTCGGATCTCCCTTTGGGCCGCCTCCCCGCATCGACACCGAGCGCTG
CTCGAGGCCTCGACTGTGCCTTCTAGTTGCCAGCCATCTGTTGTTTGCCCCTCCCCCGTGCCTTCCTTGA
CCCTGGAAGGTGCCACTCCCACTGTCCTTTCCTAATAAAATGAGGAAATTGCATCGCATTGTCTGAGTAG
GTGTCATTCTATTCTGGGGGGTGGGGTGGGGCAGGACAGCAAGGGGGAGGATTGGGAAGACAATAGCAGG
CATGCTGGGGACACGTGGGATCCTCTAGAGCCCCATCCTCACTGACTCCGTCCTGGAGTTGGATGAGAGA
TAATGGCCTTACGTTGTGCCAGGGGAGGGTCGGGCTGGATTTAGCAAGATTTACCTTCTCCAAAGAGCGG
TGCTGCAGTGGCACAGCTGCCCACGGAGGTGGGGGGGTCACCGTCCCTGGAGGTGATGAAGAACTGTGGG
GATGTGGCACTGAGGGACATGGCCAGTGGGCACGGTGGGTGGGTTGGGGTTGGTCTTGGGGATCTTGGAG
GGCTTTTCCAGCCTTCATGATTTGACGATTGTATGAACATCTACATGGCAATTCTCCAGCTGCCTGTCCC
AGTCCTACTGACCCAGCTGTATCTCTCCAGGCAAGCTCTTCCACCCCTTCTGCTTGCATCCAGACACCAT
CAAACATGCAGGCTCAGACACAGGGACCAGCAGTGTCTGTGGCCTTTTTGTGCTCCTCTCCATGCTGGGT
TTTAACTTGCTCTTTGTCCTTCTATCCTATCTTCTTATCCTTAAGGCTGTTCTGAACGCTGTGACTTGGA
GAGTGTCCCAGAGCCCTCAACACCTGCATGTCCCACGTCCATGCTGTCCTGCACTTCCTTATCCCCAAGA
TCTGCCTCTCCGTGATGCACTGAATTGGCAAACATGTGTCACCCCAGACCAACAATGTCACAGCAAACTC
CCCCTTGATAGGACAAGGGGGAATGGCTTTACACTGAGACAGGGGAGGTTTGGGTTGGATATGAGGAGGC
AGTTTTTCCCCCAGAGGGTGGTGACGCACTGAACAGGTTGCCCAAGGAGGCTGTGGATGCCCCATCCCTG
CAGGCATTCAAGGCCAGGCTGGATGTGGCTCTGGGCAGCCTGGGCTGCTGGTTGATGACCCTGCACATAG
CAGGGGGTTGGATCTGGATGAGCACTGTGCTCCTTTGCAACCCAGGCCGTTCTATGATTCTGTCATTCTA
AATCTCTCTTTCAGCCTAAAGCTTTTTCCCCGTATCCCCCCAGGTGTCTGCAGGCTCAAAGAGCAGCGAG
AAGCGTTCAGAGGAAAGCGATCCCGTGCCACCTTCCCCGTGCCCGGGCTGTCCCCGCACGCTGCCGGCTC
GGGGATGCGGGGGGAGCGCCGGACCGGAGCGGAGCCCCGGGCGGCTCGCTGCTGCCCCCTAGCGGGGGAG
GGACGTAATTACATCCCTGGGGGCTTTGGGGGGGGGCTGTCCCTCTAGAGCCCCATCCTCACTGACTCCG
TCCTGGAGTTGGATGAGAGATAATGGCCTTACGTTGTGCCAGGGGAGGGTCGGGCTGGATTTAGCAAGAT
TTACCTTCTCCAAAGAGCGGTGCTGCAGTGGCACAGCTGCCCACGGAGGTGGGGGGGTCACCGTCCCTGG
AGGTGATGAAGAACTGTGGGGATGTGGCACTGAGGGACATGGCCAGTGGGCACGGTGGGTGGGTTGGGGT
TGGTCTTGGGGATCTTGGAGGGCTTTTCCAGCCTTCATGATTTGACGATTGTATGAACATCTACATGGCA
ATTCTCCAGCTGCCTGTCCCAGTCCTACTGACCCAGCTGTATCTCTCCAGGCAAGCTCTTCCACCCCTTC
TGCTTGCATCCAGACACCATCAAACATGCAGGCTCAGACACAGGGACCAGCAGTGTCTGTGGCCTTTTTG
TGCTCCTCTCCATGCTGGGTTTTAACTTGCTCTTTGTCCTTCTATCCTATCTTCTTATCCTTAAGGCTGT
TCTGAACGCTGTGACTTGGAGAGTGTCCCAGAGCCCTCAACACCTGCATGTCCCACGTCCATGCTGTCCT
GCACTTCCTTATCCCCAAGATCTGCCTCTCCGTGATGCACTGAATTGGCAAACATGTGTCACCCCAGACC
AACAATGTCACAGCAAACTCCCCCTTGATAGGACAAGGGGGAATGGCTTTACACTGAGACAGGGGAGGTT
TGGGTTGGATATGAGGAGGCAGTTTTTCCCCCAGAGGGTGGTGACGCACTGAACAGGTTGCCCAAGGAGG
CTGTGGATGCCCCATCCCTGCAGGCATTCAAGGCCAGGCTGGATGTGGCTCTGGGCAGCCTGGGCTGCTG
GTTGATGACCCTGCACATAGCAGGGGGTTGGATCTGGATGAGCACTGTGCTCCTTTGCAACCCAGGCCGT
TCTATGATTCTGTCATTCTAAATCTCTCTTTCAGCCTAAAGCTTTTTCCCCGTATCCCCCCAGGTGTCTG
CAGGCTCAAAGAGCAGCGAGAAGCGTTCAGAGGAAAGCGATCCCGTGCCACCTTCCCCGTGCCCGGGCTG
TCCCCGCACGCTGCCGGCTCGGGGATGCGGGGGGAGCGCCGGACCGGAGCGGAGCCCCGGGCGGCTCGCT
GCTGCCCCCTAGCGGGGGAGGGACGTAATTACATCCCTGGGGGCTTTGGGGGGGGGCTGTCCCTCTAGAG
TCGACGGCGCGCCCTGCAGGAATCTAGTTATTAATAGTAATCAATTACGGGGTCATTAGTTCATAGCCCA
TATATGGAGTTCCGCGTTACATAACTTACGGTAAATGGCCCGCCTGGCTGACCGCCCAACGACCCCCGCC
CATTGACGTCAATAATGACGTATGTTCCCATAGTAACGCCAATAGGGACTTTCCATTGACGTCAATGGGT
GGAGTATTTACGGTAAACTGCCCACTTGGCAGTACATCAAGTGTATCATATGCCAAGTACGCCCCCTATT
GACGTCAATGACGGTAAATGGCCCGCCTGGCATTATGCCCAGTACATGACCTTATGGGACTTTCCTACTT
GGCAGTACATCTACGTATTAGTCATCGCTATTACCATGGTCGAGGTGAGCCCCACGTTCTGCTTCACTCT
CCCCATCTCCCCCCCCTCCCCACCCCCAATTTTGTATTTATTTATTTTTTAATTATTTTGTGCAGCGATG
GGGGCGGGGGGGGGGGGGGGGCGCGCGCCRGGSGGGGSGGGGSGGGGSGRGGGGSGGGGSGGGGCGAGGC
GGAGAGGTGCGGCGGCAGCCAATCAGAGCGGCGCGCTCCGAAAGTTTCCTTTTATGGCGAGGCGGCGGCG
GCGGCGGCCCTATAAAAAGCGAAGCGCGCGGCGGGCGGGAGTCGCTGCGCGCTGCCTTCGCCCCGTGCCC
CGCTCCGCCGCCGCCTCGCGCCGCCCGCCCCGGCTCTGACTGACCGCGTTACTCCCACAGGTGAGCGGGC
GGGACGGCCCTTCTCCTCCGGGCTGTAATTAGCGCTTGGTTTAATGACGGCTTGTTTCTTTTCTGTGGCT
GCGTGAAAGCCTTGAGGGGCTCCGGGAGGGCCCTTTGTGCGGGGGGAGCGGCTCGGGGGGTGCGTGCGTG
TGTGTGTGCGTGGGGAGCGCCGCGTGCGGCTCCGCGCTGCCCGGCGGCTGTGAGCGCTGCGGGCGCGGCG
CGGGGCTTTGTGCGCTCCGCAGTGTGCGCGAGGGGAGCGCGGCCGGGGGCGGTGCCCCGCGGTGCGGGGG
GGGCTGCGAGGGGAACAAAGGCTGCGTGCGGGGTGTGTGCGTGGGGGGGTGAGCAGGGGGTGTGGGCGCG
TCGGTCGGGCTGCAACCCCCCCTGCACCCCCCTCCCCGAGTTGCTGAGCACGGCCCGGCTTCGGGTGCGG
GGCTCCGTACGGGGCGTGGCGCGGGGCTCGCCGTGCCGGGCGGGGGGTGGCGGCAGGTGGGGGTGCCGGG
CGGGGCGGGGCCGCCTCGGGCCGGGGAGGGCTCGGGGGAGGGGCGCGGCGGCCCCCGGAGCGCCGGCGGC
TGTCGAGGCGCGGCGAGCCGCAGCCATTGCCTTTTATGGTAATCGTGCGAGAGGGCGCAGGGACTTCCTT
TGTCCCAAATCTGTGCGGAGCCGAAATCTGGGAGGCGCCGCCGCACCCCCTCTAGCGGGCGCGGGGCGAA
GCGGTGCGGCGCCGGCAGGAAGGAAATGGGCGGGGAGGGCCTTCGTGCGTCGCCGCGCCGCCGTCCCCTT
CTCCCTCTCCAGCCTCGGGGCTGTCCGCGGGGGGACGGCTGCCTTCGGGGGGGACGGGGCAGGGCGGGGT
TCGGCTTCTGGCGTGTGACCGGCGGCTCTAGAGCCTCTGCTAACCATGTTCATGCCTTCTTCTTTTTCCT
ACAGCTCCTGGGCAACGTGCTGGTTATTGTGCTGTCTCATCATTTTGGCAAAGAATTGATTTGATACCGC
GGGCCCCGCGTGGACGGTACCTAACTTTAAATAATGCCAATTATTTAAAGTTACCTCAGCACCATGGCTA
GCGGCAGCCTCGGAGTTTGAATAGATAGAATAAAATATCTTTATTTTCATTCCATCTGTGTGTTGGTTTT
TTGTGTGAGATCTACGGGTGGCATCCCTGTGACCCCTCCCCAGTGCCTCTCCTGGCCCTGGAAGTTGCCA
CTCCAGTGCCCACCAGCCTTGTCCTAATAAAATTAAGTTGCATCATTTTGTCTGACTAGGTGTCCTTCTA
TAATATTATGGGGTGGAGGGGGGTGGTATGGAGCAAGGGGCAAGTTGGGAAGACAACCTGTAGGGCCTGC
GGGGTCTATTGGGAACCAAGCTGGAGTGCAGTGGCACAATCTTGGCTCACTGCAATCTCCGCCTCCTGGG
TTCAAGCGATTCTCCTGCCTCAGGCTCCCGAGTTGTTGGGATTCCAGGCATGCATGACCAGGCTCAGCTA
ATTTTTGTTTTTTTGGTAGAGACGGGGTTTCACCATATTGGCCAGGCTGGTCTCCAACTCCTAATCTCAG
GTGATCTACCCACCTTGGCCTCCCAAATTGCTGGGATTACAGGCGTGAACCACTGCTCCCTTCCCTGTCC
TTCTGCCTCAGCTAATTGAGTAGGGGGGAGGCTAACTGAAACACGGAAGGAGACAATACCGGAAGGAACC
CGCGCTATGACGGCAATAAAAAGACAGAATAAAACGCACGGGTGTTGGGTCGTTTGTTCATAAACGCGGG
GTTCGGTCCCAGGGCTGGCACTCTGTCGATACCCCACCGAGACCCCATTGGGGCCAATACGCCCGCGTTT
CTTCCTTTTCCCCACCCCACCCCCCAAGTTCGGGTGAAGGCCCAGGGCTCGCAGCCAACGTCGGGGCGGC
AGGCCGTGTAACTTTAAATAATGCCAATTATTTAAAGTTAACGCGCGCGTCCATTTAATTCACCATGTCT
AGACTGGACAAGAGCAAAGTCATAAACTCTGCTCTGGAATTACTCAATGAAGTCGGTATCGAAGGCCTGA
CGACAAGGAAACTCGCTCAAAAGCTGGGAGTTGAGCAGCCTACCCTGTACTGGCACGTGAAGAACAAGCG
GGCCCTGCTCGATGCCCTGGCAATCGAGATGCTGGACAGGCATCATACCCACTTCTGCCCCCTGGAAGGC
GAGTCATGGCAAGACTTTCTGCGGAACAACGCCAAGTCATTCCGCTGTGCTCTCCTCTCACATCGCGACG
GGGCTAAAGTGCATCTCGGCACCCGCCCAACAGAGAAACAGTACGAAACCCTGGAAAATCAGCTCGCGTT
CCTGTGTCAGCAAGGCTTCTCCCTGGAGAACGCACTGTACGCTCTGTCCGCCGTGGGCCACTTTACACTG
GGCTGCGTATTGGAGGATCAGGAGCATCAAGTAGCAAAAGAGGAAAGAGAGACACCTACCACCGATTCTA
TGCCCCCACTTCTGAGACAAGCAATTGAGCTGTTCGACCATCAGGGAGCCGAACCTGCCTTCCTTTTCGG
CCTGGAACTAATCATATGTGGCCTGGAGAAACAGCTAAAGTGCGAAAGCGGCGGGCCGGCCGACGCCCTT
GACGATTTTGACTTAGACATGCTCCCAGCCGATGCCCTTGACGACTTTGACCTTGATATGCTGCCTGCTG
ACGCTCTTGACGATTTTGACCTTGACATGCTCCCCGGGTAACTAAGTAAGGATCAAATGGCGCGTTACGT
AAAGCTTGTCGATAATCAACCTCTGGATTACAAAATTTGTGAAAGATTGACTGGTATTCTTAACTATGTT
GCTCCTTTTACGCTATGTGGATACGCTGCTTTAATGCCTTTGTATCATGCTATTGCTTCCCGTATGGCTT
TCATTTTCTCCTCCTTGTATAAATCCTGGTTGCTGTCTCTTTATGAGGAGTTGTGGCCCGTTGTCAGGCA
ACGTGGCGTGGTGTGCACTGTGTTTGCTGACGCAACCCCCACTGGTTGGGGCATTGCCACCACCTGTCAG
CTCCTTTCCGGGACTTTCGCTTTCCCCCTCCCTATTGCCACGGCGGAACTCATCGCCGCCTGCCTTGCCC
GCTGCTGGACAGGGGCTCGGCTGTTGGGCACTGACAATTCCGTGGTGTTGTCGGGGAAATCATCGTCCTT
TCCTTGGCTGCTCGCCTATGTTGCCACCTGGATTCTGCGCGGGACGTCCTTCTGCTACGTCCCTTCGGCC
CTCAATCCAGCGGACCTTCCTTCCCGCGGCCTGCTGCCGGCTCTGCGGCCTCTTCCGCGTCTTCGCCTTC
GCCCTCAGACGAGTCGGATCTCCCTTTGGGCCGCCTCCCCGCATCGACACCGAGCGCTGCTCGAGGCCTC
GACTGTGCCTTCTAGTTGCCAGCCATCTGTTGTTTGCCCCTCCCCCGTGCCTTCCTTGACCCTGGAAGGT
GCCACTCCCACTGTCCTTTCCTAATAAAATGAGGAAATTGCATCGCATTGTCTGAGTAGGTGTCATTCTA
TTCTGGGGGGTGGGGTGGGGCAGGACAGCAAGGGGGAGGATTGGGAAGACAATAGCAGGCATGCTGGGGA
CACGTGGGATCCGGTGCCAGGGCGTGCCCTTGGGCTCCCCGGGCGCGTTTGGGCGGCCGCATCGAATTCT
ACCGGGTAGGGGAGGCGCTTTTCCCAAGGCAGTCTGGAGCATGCGCTTTAGCAGCCCCGCTGGGCACTTG
GCGCTACACAAGTGGCCTCTGGCCTCGCACACATTCCACATCCACCGGTAGGCGCCAACCGGCTCCGTTC
TTTGGTGGCCCCTTCGCGCCACCTTCTACTCCTCCCCTAGTCAGGAAGTTCCCCCCCGCCCCGCAGCTCG
CGTCGTGCAGGACGTGACAAATGGAAGTAGCACGTCTCACTAGTCTCGTGCAGATGGACAGCACCGCTGA
GCAATGGAAGCGGGTAGGCCTTTGGGGCAGCGGCCAATAGCAGCTTTGCTCCTTCGCTTTCTGGGCTCAG
AGGCTGGGAAGGGGTGGGTCCGGGGGCGGGCTCAGGGGCGGGCTCAGGGGCGGGGCGGGCGCCCGAAGGT
CCTCCGGAGGCCCGGCATTCTGCACGCTTCAAAAGCGCACGTCTGCCGCGCTGTTCTCCTCTTCCTCATC
TCCGGGCCTTTCGACCTGCAATCGCCGCTAGCCGCCACCATGAAAAAGCCTGAACTCACCGCGACGTCTG
TCGAGAAGTTTCTGATCGAAAAGTTCGACAGCGTCTCCGACCTGATGCAGCTCTCGGAGGGCGAAGAATC
TCGTGCTTTCAGCTTCGATGTAGGAGGGCGTGGATATGTCCTGCGGGTAAATAGCTGCGCCGATGGTTTC
TACAAAGATCGTTATGTTTATCGGCACTTTGCATCGGCCGCGCTCCCGATTCCGGAAGTGCTTGACATTG
GGGAATTCAGCGAGAGCCTGACCTATTGCATCTCCCGCCGTGCACAGGGTGTCACGTTGCAAGACCTGCC
TGAAACCGAACTGCCCGCTGTTCTGCAGCCGGTCGCGGAGGCCATGGATGCGATCGCTGCGGCCGATCTT
AGCCAGACGAGCGGGTTCGGCCCATTCGGACCGCAAGGAATCGGTCAATACACTACATGGCGTGATTTCA
TATGCGCGATTGCTGATCCCCATGTGTATCACTGGCAAACTGTGATGGACGACACCGTCAGTGTAAGTGC
TAGCCCCTAGGCCTGAATCGAAGTTCCTATTCTTCAAAAGGTATAGGAACTTCGAGCTCGTCGACTGCAG
AGGCCTGCATGCAAGCTTGGCGTAATCATGGTCATAGCTGTTTCCTGTGTGAAATTGTTATCCGCTCACA
ATTCCACACAACATACGAGCCGGAAGCATAAAGTGTAAAGCCTGGGGTGCCTAATGAGTGAGCTAACTCA
CATTAATTGCGTTGCGCTCACTGCCCGCTTTCCAGTCGGGAAACCTGTCGTGCCAGCTGCATTAATGAAT
CGGCCAACGCGCGGGGAGAGGCGGTTTGCGTATTGGGCGCTCTTCCGCTTCCTCGCTCACTGACTCGCTG
CGCTCGGTCGTTCGGCTGCGGCGAGCGGTATCAGCTCACTCAAAGGCGGTAATACGGTTATCCACAGAAT
CAGGGGATAACGCAGGAAAGAACATGTGAGCAAAAGGCCAGCAAAAGGCCAGGAACCGTAAAAAGGCCGC
GTTGCTGGCGTTTTTCCATAGGCTCCGCCCCCCTGACGAGCATCACAAAAATCGACGCTCAAGTCAGAGG
TGGCGAAACCCGACAGGACTATAAAGATACCAGGCGTTTCCCCCTGGAAGCTCCCTCGTGCGCTCTCCTG
TTCCGACCCTGCCGCTTACCGGATACCTGTCCGCCTTTCTCCCTTCGGGAAGCGTGGCGCTTTCTCATAG
CTCACGCTGTAGGTATCTCAGTTCGGTGTAGGTCGTTCGCTCCAAGCTGGGCTGTGTGCACGAACCCCCC
GTTCAGCCCGACCGCTGCGCCTTATCCGGTAACTATCGTCTTGAGTCCAACCCGGTAAGACACGACTTAT
CGCCACTGGCAGCAGCCACTGGTAACAGGATTAGCAGAGCGAGGTATGTAGGCGGTGCTACAGAGTTCTT
GAAGTGGTGGCCTAACTACGGCTACACTAGAAGAACAGTATTTGGTATCTGCGCTCTGCTGAAGCCAGTT
ACCTTCGGAAAAAGAGTTGGTAGCTCTTGATCCGGCAAACAAACCACCGCTGGTAGCGGTGGTTTTTTTG
TTTGCAAGCAGCAGATTACGCGCAGAAAAAAAGGATCTCAAGAAGATCCTTTGATCTTTTCTACGGGGTC
TGACGCTCAGTGGAACGAAAACTCACGTTAAGGGATTTTGGTCATGAGATTATCAAAAAGGATCTTCACC
TAGATCCTTTTAAATTAAAAATGAAGTTTTAAATCAATCTAAAGTATATATGAGTAAACTTGGTCTGACA
GTTACCAATGCTTAATCAGTGAGGCACCTATCTCAGCGATCTGTCTATTTCGTTCATCCATAGTTGCCTG
ACTCCCCGTCGTGTAGATAACTACGATACGGGAGGGCTTACCATCTGGCCCCAGTGCTGCAATGATACCG
CGAGACCCACGCTCACCGGCTCCAGATTTATCAGCAATAAACCAGCCAGCCGGAAGGGCCGAGCGCAGAA
GTGGTCCTGCAACTTTATCCGCCTCCATCCAGTCTATTAATTGTTGCCGGGAAGCTAGAGTAAGTAGTTC
GCCAGTTAATAGTTTGCGCAACGTTGTTGCCATTGCTACAGGCATCGTGGTGTCACGCTCGTCGTTTGGT
ATGGCTTCATTCAGCTCCGGTTCCCAACGATCAAGGCGAGTTACATGATCCCCCATGTTGTGCAAAAAAG
CGGTTAGCTCCTTCGGTCCTCCGATCGTTGTCAGAAGTAAGTTGGCCGCAGTGTTATCACTCATGGTTAT
GGCAGCACTGCATAATTCTCTTACTGTCATGCCATCCGTAAGATGCTTTTCTGTGACTGGTGAGTACTCA
ACCAAGTCATTCTGAGAATAGTGTATGCGGCGACCGAGTTGCTCTTGCCCGGCGTCAATACGGGATAATA
CCGCGCCACATAGCAGAACTTTAAAAGTGCTCATCATTGGAAAACGTTCTTCGGGGCGAAAACTCTCAAG
GATCTTACCGCTGTTGAGATCCAGTTCGATGTAACCCACTCGTGCACCCAACTGATCTTCAGCATCTTTT
ACTTTCACCAGCGTTTCTGGGTGAGCAAAAACAGGAAGGCAAAATGCCGCAAAAAAGGGAATAAGGGCGA
CACGGAAATGTTGAATACTCATACTCTTCCTTTTTCAATATTATTGAAGCATTTATCAGGGTTATTGTCT
CATGAGCGGATACATATTTGAATGTATTTAGAAAAATAAACAAATAGGGGTTCCGCGCACATTTCCCCGA
AAAGTGCCACCTGACGTCTAAGAAACCATTATTATCATGACATTAACCTATAAAAATAGGCGTATCACGA
GGCCCTTTCGTC
